>Addgene plasmid #78734 | pcDNA3.cytGAP | addgene full sequence | sequence record 306124 | Addgene NGS Result
CGGATCGGGAGATCTCCCGATCCCCTATGGTGCACTCTCAGTACAATCTGCTCTGATGCCGCATAGTTAA
GCCAGTATCTGCTCCCTGCTTGTGTGTTGGAGGTCGCTGAGTAGTGCGCGAGCAAAATTTAAGCTACAAC
AAGGCAAGGCTTGACCGACAATTGCATGAAGAATCTGCTTAGGGTTAGGCGTTTTGCGCTGCTTCGCGAT
GTACGGGCCAGATATACGCGTTGACATTGATTATTGACTAGTTATTAATAGTAATCAATTACGGGGTCAT
TAGTTCATAGCCCATATATGGAGTTCCGCGTTACATAACTTACGGTAAATGGCCCGCCTGGCTGACCGCC
CAACGACCCCCGCCCATTGACGTCAATAATGACGTATGTTCCCATAGTAACGCCAATAGGGACTTTCCAT
TGACGTCAATGGGTGGAGTATTTACGGTAAACTGCCCACTTGGCAGTACATCAAGTGTATCATATGCCAA
GTACGCCCCCTATTGACGTCAATGACGGTAAATGGCCCGCCTGGCATTATGCCCAGTACATGACCTTATG
GGACTTTCCTACTTGGCAGTACATCTACGTATTAGTCATCGCTATTACCATGGTGATGCGGTTTTGGCAG
TACATCAATGGGCGTGGATAGCGGTTTGACTCACGGGGATTTCCAAGTCTCCACCCCATTGACGTCAATG
GGAGTTTGTTTTGGCACCAAAATCAACGGGACTTTCCAAAATGTCGTAACAACTCCGCCCCATTGACGCA
AATGGGCGGTAGGCGTGTACGGTGGGAGGTCTATATAAGCAGAGCTCTCTGGCTAACTAGAGAACCCACT
GCTTACTGGCTTATCGAAATTAATACGACTCACTATAGGGAGACCCAAGCTCCAAAGCTTGGCATTCCGG
TACTGTTGGTAAAATGGAAGACGCCAAAAACATAAAGAAAGGCCCGGCGCCATTCTATCCTCTAGAGGAT
GGAACCGCTGGAGAGCAACTGCATAAGGCTATGAAGAGATACGCCCTGGTTCCTGGAACAATTGCTTTTA
CAGATGCACATATCGAGGTGAACATCACGTACGCGGAATACTTCGAAATGTCCGTTCGGTTGGCAGAAGC
TATGAAACGATATGGGCTGAATACAAATCACAGAATCGTCGTATGCAGTGAAAACTCTCTTCAATTCTTT
ATGCCGGTGTTGGGCGCGTTATTTATCGGAGTTGCAGTTGCGCCCGCGAACGACATTTATAATGAACGTG
AATTGCTCAACAGTATGAACATTTCGCAGCCTACCGTAGTGTTTGTTTCCAAAAAGGGGTTGCAAAAAAT
TTTGAACGTGCAAAAAAAATTACCAATAATCCAGAAAATTATTATCATGGATTCTAAAACGGATTACCAG
GGATTTCAGTCGATGTACACGTTCGTCACATCTCATCTACCTCCCGGTTTTAATGAATACGATTTTGTAC
CAGAGTCCTTTGATCGTGACAAAACAATTGCACTGATAATGAATTCCTCTGGATCTACTGGGTTACCTAA
GGGTGTGGCCCTTCCGCATAGAACTGCCTGCGTCAGATTCTCGCATGCCAGAGATCCTATTTTTGGCAAT
CAAATCATTCCGGATACTGCGATTTTAAGTGTTGTTCCATTCCATCACGGTTTTGGAATGTTTACTACAC
TCGGATATTTGATATGTGGATTTCGAGTCGTCTTAATGTATAGATTTGAAGAAGAGCTGTTTTTACGATC
CCTTCAGGATTACAAAATTCAAAGTGCGTTGCTAGTACCAACCCTATTTTCATTCTTCGCCAAAAGCACT
CTGATTGACAAATACGATTTATCTAATTTACACGAAATTGCTTCTGGGGGCGCACCTCTTTCGAAAGAAG
TCGGGGAAGCGGTTGCAAAACGCTTCCATCTTCCAGGGATACGACAAGGATATGGGCTCACTGAGACTAC
ATCAGCTATTCTGATTACACCCGAGGGGGATGATAAACCGGGCGCGGTCGGTAAAGTTGTTCCATTTTTT
GAAGCGAAGGTTGTGGATCTGGATACCGGGAAAACGCTGGGCGTTAATCAGAGAGGCGAATTATGTGTCA
GAGGACCTATGATTATGTCCGGTTATGTAAACAATCCGGAAGCGACCAACGCCTTGATTGACAAGGATGG
ATGGCTACATTCTGGAGACATAGCTTACTGGGACGAAGACGAACACTTCTTCATAGTTGACCGCTTGAAG
TCTTTAATTAAATACAAAGGATATCAGGTGGCCCCCGCTGAATTGGAATCGATATTGTTACAACACCCCA
ACATCTTCGACGCGGGCGTGGCAGGTCTTCCCGACGATGACGCCGGTGAACTTCCCGCCGCCGTTGTTGT
TTTGGAGCACGGAAAGACGATGACGGAAAAAGAGATCGTGGATTACGTCGCCAGTCAAGTAACAACCGCG
AAAAAGTTGCGCGGAGGAGTTGTGTTTGTGGACGAAGTACCGAAAGGTCTTACCGGAAAACTCGACGCAA
GAAAAATCAGAGAGATCCTCATAAAGGCCAAGAAGGGCGGAAAGTCCAAATTGAAGCTTGCCACCATGGC
TAGCAAAGGAGAAGAACTTTTCACTGGAGTTGTCCCAATTCTTGTTGAATTAGATGGTGATGTTAATGGG
CACAAATTTTCTGTCAGTGGAGAGGGTGAAGGTGATGCTACATACGGAAAACTTACCCTTAAATTTATTT
GCACTACTGGAAAACTACCTGTTCCATGGCCAACACTTGTCACTACTTTCTCTTATGGTGTTCAATGCTT
TTCCCGTTATCCGGATCATATGAAACGGCATGACTTTTTCAAGAGTGCCATGCCCGAAGGTTATGTACAG
GAACGCACTATATCTTTCAAAGATGACGGGAACTACAAGACGCGTGCTGAAGTCAAGTTTGAAGGTGATA
CCCTTGTTAATCGTATCGAGTTAAAAGGTATTGATTTTAAAGAAGATGGAAACATTCTCGGACACAAACT
CGAGTACAACTATAACTCACACAATGTATACATCACGGCAGACAAACAAAAGAATGGAATCAAAGCTAAC
TTCAAAATTCGCCACAACATTGAAGATGGATCCGTTCAACTAGCAGACCATTATCAACAAAATACTCCAA
TTGGCGATGGCCCTGTCCTTTTACCAGACAACCATTACCTGTCGACACAATCTGCCCTTTCGAAAGATCC
CAACGAAAAGCGTGACCACATGGTCCTTCTTGAGTTTGTAACTGCTGCTGGGATTACACATGGCATGGAT
GAGCTCTACAAACCGGGTACAGCGACCCCAGCAACCACGCCGACCACTGCACCGACCGCGGGTACCGGTA
AACTTACATCAGACTTCGACAACCCAAGATGGATTGGACGACACAAGCATATGTTCAATTTCCTTGATGT
CAACCACAATGGAAAAATCTCTCTTGACGAGATGGTCTACAAGGCATCTGATATTGTCATCAATAACCTT
GGAGCAACACCTGAGCAAGCCAAACGACACAAAGATGCTGTAGAAGCCTTCTTCGGAGGAGCTGGAATGA
AATATGGTGTGGAAACTGATTGGCCTGCATATATTGAAGGATGGAAAAAATTGGCTACTGATGAATTGGA
GAAATACGCCAAAAACGAACCAACGCTCATCCGTATATGGGGTGATGCTTTGTTTGATATCGTTGACAAA
GATCAAAATGGAGCCATTACACTGGATGAATGGAAAGCATACACCAAAGCTGCTGGTATCATCCAATCAT
CAGAAGATTGCGAGGAAACATTCAGAGTGTGCGATATTGATGAAAGTGGACAACTCGATGTTGATGAGAT
GACAAGACAACATTTAGGATTTTGGTACACCATGGATCCTGCTTGCGAAAAGCTCTACGGTGGAGCTGTC
CCCTAAGAATTCTGCAGATATCCATCACACTGGCGGCCGCTCGAGCATGCATCTAGAGGGCCCTATTCTA
TAGTGTCACCTAAATGCTAGAGCTCGCTGATCAGCCTCGACTGTGCCTTCTAGTTGCCAGCCATCTGTTG
TTTGCCCCTCCCCCGTGCCTTCCTTGACCCTGGAAGGTGCCACTCCCACTGTCCTTTCCTAATAAAATGA
GGAAATTGCATCGCATTGTCTGAGTAGGTGTCATTCTATTCTGGGGGGTGGGGTGGGGCAGGACAGCAAG
GGGGAGGATTGGGAAGACAATAGCAGGCATGCTGGGGATGCGGTGGGCTCTATGGCTTCTGAGGCGGAAA
GAACCAGCTGGGGCTCTAGGGGGTATCCCC
[59 nt withheld, positions 4301-4359]
T
[64 nt withheld, positions 4361-4424]
C
[91 nt withheld, positions 4426-4516]
A
[49 nt withheld, positions 4518-4566]
CCTTTGACGTTGGAGTCCACGTTCTTT
[37 nt withheld, positions 4594-4630]
ACCCTATCTCGGTCTATTCTTTTGATTTATAAGGGATTTTGCCGATTTCGGCCTATTGGTTAAAAAATGA
GCTGATTTAACAAAAATTTAACGCGAATTAATTCTGTGGAATGTGTGTCAGTTAGGGTGTGGAAAGTCCC
CAGGCTCCCCAGCAGGCAGAAGTATGCAAAGCATGCATCTCAATTAGTCAGCAACCAGGTGTGGAAAGTC
CCCAGGCTCCCCAGCAGGCAGAAGTATGCAAAGCATGCATCTCAATTAGTCAGCAACCATAGTCCCGCCC
CTAACTCCGCCCATCCCGCCCCTAACTCCGCCCAGTTCCGCCCATTCTCCGCCCCATGGCTGACTAATTT
TTTTTATTTATGCAGAGGCCGAGGCCGCCTCTGCCTCTGAGCTATTCCAGAAGTAGTGAGGAGGCTTTTT
TGGAGGCCTAGGCTTTTGCAAAAAGCTCCCGGGAGCTTGTATATCCATTTTCGGATCTGATCAAGAGACA
GGATGAGGATCGTTTCGCATGATTGAACAAGATGGATTGCACGCAGGTTCTCCGGCCGCTTGGGTGGAGA
GGCTATTCGGCTATGACTGGGCACAACAGACAATCGGCTGCTCTGATGCCGCCGTGTTCCGGCTGTCAGC
GCAGGGGCGCCCGGTTCTTTTTGTCAAGACCGACCTGTCCGGTGCCCTGAATGAACTGCAGGACGAGGCA
GCGCGGCTATCGTGGCTGGCCACGACGGGCGTTCCTTGCGCAGCTGTGCTCGACGTTGTCACTGAAGCGG
GAAGGGACTGGCTGCTATTGGGCGAAGTGCCGGGGCAGGATCTCCTGTCATCTCACCTTGCTCCTGCCGA
GAAAGTATCCATCATGGCTGATGCAATGCGGCGGCTGCATACGCTTGATCCGGCTACCTGCCCATTCGAC
CACCAAGCGAAACATCGCATCGAGCGAGCACGTACTCGGATGGAAGCCGGTCTTGTCGATCAGGATGATC
TGGACGAAGAGCATCAGGGGCTCGCGCCAGCCGAACTGTTCGCCAGGCTCAAGGCGCGCATGCCCGACGG
CGAGGATCTCGTCGTGACCCATGGCGATGCCTGCTTGCCGAATATCATGGTGGAAAATGGCCGCTTTTCT
GGATTCATCGACTGTGGCCGGCTGGGTGTGGCGGACCGCTATCAGGACATAGCGTTGGCTACCCGTGATA
TTGCTGAAGAGCTTGGCGGCGAATGGGCTGACCGCTTCCTCGTGCTTTACGGTATCGCCGCTCCCGATTC
GCAGCGCATCGCCTTCTATCGCCTTCTTGACGAGTTCTTCTGAGCGGGACTCTGGGGTTCGAAATGACCG
ACCAAGCGACGCCCAACCTGCCATCACGAGATTTCGATTCCACCGCCGCCTTCTATGAAAGGTTGGGCTT
CGGAATCGTTTTCCGGGACGCCGGCTGGATGATCCTCCAGCGCGGGGATCTCATGCTGGAGTTCTTCGCC
CACCCCAACTTGTTTATTGCAGCTTATAATGGTTACAAATAAAGCAATAGCATCACAAATTTCACAAATA
AAGCATTTTTTTCACTGCATTCTAGTTGTGGTTTGTCCAAACTCATCAATGTATCTTATCATGTCTGTAT
ACCGTCGACCTCTAGCTAGAGCTTGGCGTAATCATGGTCATAGCTGTTTCCTGTGTGAAATTGTTATCCG
CTCACAATTCCACACAACATACGAGCCGGAAGCATAAAGTGTAAAGCCTGGGGTGCCTAATGAGTGAGCT
AACTCACATTAATTGCGTTGCGCTCACTGCCCGCTTTCCAGTCGGGAAACCTGTCGTGCCAGCTGCATTA
ATGAATCGGCCAACGCGCGGGGAGAGGCGGTTTGCGTATTGGGCGCTCTTCCGCTTCCTCGCTCACTGAC
TCGCTGCGCTCGGTCGTTCGGCTGCGGCGAGCGGTATCAGCTCACTCAAAGGCGGTAATACGGTTATCCA
CAGAATCAGGGGATAACGCAGGAAAGAACATGTGAGCAAAAGGCCAGCAAAAGGCCAGGAACCGTAAAAA
GGCCGCGTTGCTGGCGTTTTTCCATAGGCTCCGCCCCCCTGACGAGCATCACAAAAATCGACGCTCAAGT
CAGAGGTGGCGAAACCCGACAGGACTATAAAGATACCAGGCGTTTCCCCCTGGAAGCTCCCTCGTGCGCT
CTCCTGTTCCGACCCTGCCGCTTACCGGATACCTGTCCGCCTTTCTCCCTTCGGGAAGCGTGGCGCTTTC
TCATAGCTCACGCTGTAGGTATCTCAGTTCGGTGTAGGTCGTTCGCTCCAAGCTGGGCTGTGTGCACGAA
CCCCCCGTTCAGCCCGACCGCTGCGCCTTATCCGGTAACTATCGTCTTGAGTCCAACCCGGTAAGACACG
ACTTATCGCCACTGGCAGCAGCCACTGGTAACAGGATTAGCAGAGCGAGGTATGTAGGCGGTGCTACAGA
GTTCTTGAAGTGGTGGCCTAACTACGGCTACACTAGAAGAACAGTATTTGGTATCTGCGCTCTGCTGAAG
CCAGTTACCTTCGGAAAAAGAGTTGGTAGCTCTTGATCCGGCAAACAAACCACCGCTGGTAGCGGTGGTT
TTTTTGTTTGCAAGCAGCAGATTACGCGCAGAAAAAAAGGATCTCAAGAAGATCCTTTGATCTTTTCTAC
GGGGTCTGACGCTCAGTGGAACGAAAACTCACGTTAAGGGATTTTGGTCATGAGATTATCAAAAAGGATC
TTCACCTAGATCCTTTTAAATTAAAAATGAAGTTTTAAATCAATCTAAAGTATATATGAGTAAACTTGGT
CTGACAGTTACCAATGCTTAATCAGTGAGGCACCTATCTCAGCGATCTGTCTATTTCGTTCATCCATAGT
TGCCTGACTCCCCGTCGTGTAGATAACTACGATACGGGAGGGCTTACCATCTGGCCCCAGTGCTGCAATG
ATACCGCGAGACCCACGCTCACCGGCTCCAGATTTATCAGCAATAAACCAGCCAGCCGGAAGGGCCGAGC
GCAGAAGTGGTCCTGCAACTTTATCCGCCTCCATCCAGTCTATTAATTGTTGCCGGGAAGCTAGAGTAAG
TAGTTCGCCAGTTAATAGTTTGCGCAACGTTGTTGCCATTGCTACAGGCATCGTGGTGTCACGCTCGTCG
TTTGGTATGGCTTCATTCAGCTCCGGTTCCCAACGATCAAGGCGAGTTACATGATCCCCCATGTTGTGCA
AAAAAGCGGTTAGCTCCTTCGGTCCTCCGATCGTTGTCAGAAGTAAGTTGGCCGCAGTGTTATCACTCAT
GGTTATGGCAGCACTGCATAATTCTCTTACTGTCATGCCATCCGTAAGATGCTTTTCTGTGACTGGTGAG
TACTCAACCAAGTCATTCTGAGAATAGTGTATGCGGCGACCGAGTTGCTCTTGCCCGGCGTCAATACGGG
ATAATACCGCGCCACATAGCAGAACTTTAAAAGTGCTCATCATTGGAAAACGTTCTTCGGGGCGAAAACT
CTCAAGGATCTTACCGCTGTTGAGATCCAGTTCGATGTAACCCACTCGTGCACCCAACTGATCTTCAGCA
TCTTTTACTTTCACCAGCGTTTCTGGGTGAGCAAAAACAGGAAGGCAAAATGCCGCAAAAAAGGGAATAA
GGGCGACACGGAAATGTTGAATACTCATACTCTTCCTTTTTCAATATTATTGAAGCATTTATCAGGGTTA
TTGTCTCATGAGCGGATACATATTTGAATGTATTTAGAAAAATAAACAAATAGGGGTTCCGCGCACATTT
CCCCGAAAAGTGCCACCTGACGTCGA
Features (pLannotate 1.2.2; 23 found; start..end, strand, type, name):
     26..78      -  misc_feature   bom (fragment): basis of mobility region from pBR322
    233..612     +  enhancer       CMV enhancer: human cytomegalovirus immediate early enhancer
    613..816     +  promoter       CMV promoter: human cytomegalovirus (CMV) immediate early promoter
    812..845     +  LTR            5' LTR (truncated) (fragment): truncated 5' long terminal repeat (LTR) from HIV-1
    861..879     +  promoter       T7 promoter: promoter for bacteriophage T7 RNA polymerase
    924..2573    +  CDS            LUCI_PHOPY: Experimental evidence at protein level: Swiss-Prot protein existence level 1. Produces green light with a wavelength of 562 nm. From Photinus pyralis (Common eastern firefly) (Lampyris pyralis).
   2586..3302    +  CDS            Cycle 3 GFP: Cycle 3 GFP (Crameri et al., 1996) mammalian codon-optimized
   3360..3923    +  CDS            AEQ2_AEQVI: Experimental evidence at protein level: Swiss-Prot protein existence level 1. Ca(2+)-dependent bioluminescence photoprotein. Displays an emission peak at 470 nm (blue light). Trace amounts of calcium ion trigger the intramolecular oxidation of the chromophore, coelenterazine into coelenteramide and CO(2) with the concomitant emission of light. From Aequorea victoria (Water jellyfish) (Mesonema victoria).
   3987..4005    -  promoter       SP6 promoter: promoter for bacteriophage SP6 RNA polymerase
   4031..4255    +  polyA_signal   bGH poly(A) signal: bovine growth hormone polyadenylation signal
   4259..4280    +  promoter       SV40 promoter (fragment): SV40 enhancer and early promoter
   4301..4729    +  rep_origin     f1 ori (sequence partly withheld): f1 bacteriophage origin of replication; arrow indicates direction of (+) strand synthesis
   4743..5072    +  promoter       SV40 promoter: SV40 enhancer and early promoter
   5139..5930    +  CDS            neo: KKA2_KLEPN - Also known as kan, nptII. Experimental evidence at protein level: Swiss-Prot protein existence level 1. Resistance to kanamycin, neomycin, paromomycin, ribostamycin, butirosin and gentamicin B. From Klebsiella pneumoniae.
   5954..6112    +  CDS            ble (fragment): BLE_KLEPN - Experimental evidence at protein level: Swiss-Prot protein existence level 1. Binding protein with a strong affinity to the bleomycin family of antibiotics. Binds to CL990; an antimitotic-antibiotic compound. From Klebsiella pneumoniae.
   6107..6228    +  polyA_signal   SV40 poly(A) signal: SV40 polyadenylation signal
   6301..6317    -  protein_bind   lac operator: The lac repressor binds to the lac operator to inhibit transcription in E. coli. This inhibition can be relieved by adding lactose or isopropyl-β-D-thiogalactopyranoside (IPTG). lac repressor encoded by lacI
   6325..6355    -  promoter       lac promoter: promoter for the E. coli lac operon
   6370..6391    -  protein_bind   CAP binding site: CAP binding activates transcription in the presence of cAMP. E. coli catabolite activator protein
   6404..6496    -  CDS            lacI (fragment): lac repressor; lacI; The lac repressor binds to the lac operator to inhibit transcription in E. coli. This inhibition can be relieved by adding lactose or isopropyl-β-D-thiogalactopyranoside (IPTG).
   6679..7267    -  rep_origin     ori: high-copy-number ColE1/pMB1/pBR322/pUC origin of replication
   7438..8298    -  CDS            AmpR: β-lactamase; bla; confers resistance to ampicillin, carbenicillin, and related antibiotics
   8299..8403    -  promoter       AmpR promoter: bla
