[The description below was written by a language model from this plasmid's Addgene catalogue record and pLannotate feature annotations shown in this document.]
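Description:
pcDNA3.cytGAP is a mammalian expression plasmid built on the pcDNA3 backbone for producing the genetically encoded Ca2+ indicator GAP in the cytosol. In bacteria it is maintained as a high-copy plasmid through a ColE1/pUC-type origin and selected with ampicillin via the β-lactamase gene. An f1 origin is also present. For mammalian cells, the backbone carries a neomycin phosphotransferase gene driven by the SV40 early promoter and terminated by an SV40 polyadenylation signal, which allows selection of stable transfectants with G418. The short HIV-1 LTR, ble, lacI and bom fragments in the annotation appear to be incidental backbone matches rather than functional parts.

The expression cassette uses the CMV immediate early enhancer and promoter and ends at the bovine growth hormone poly(A) signal, with T7 and SP6 promoters flanking the insert. The annotated coding regions run in order: firefly (Photinus pyralis) luciferase, a GFP variant matched to mammalian codon-optimized Cycle 3 GFP, and Aequorea victoria apo-aequorin. This agrees with the catalogue entry, which describes GAP as a GFP–linker–apo-aequorin fusion and lists luciferase as an N-terminal fusion on the insert. The record does not explain the role of the luciferase moiety, and no organelle-targeting signal is annotated, in keeping with cytosolic expression. According to the depositor, GAP retains the two excitation peaks of wild-type GFP, near 403 and 470 nm, and this spectrum is Ca2+ sensitive. The plasmid is therefore used for fluorescence imaging of cytosolic Ca2+ in transfected mammalian cells, alongside organelle-directed versions of the same sensor.
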