Addgene plasmid #78734: pcDNA3.cytGAP
Purpose: Expression of Ca2+ sensor GAP in the cytosol
Depositing lab: Teresa Alonso. Depositing organization: Universidad de Valladolid. Publication: GAP, an aequorin-based fluorescent indicator for imaging Ca2+ in organelles. Rodriguez-Garcia A, Rojo-Ruiz J, Navas-Navarro P, Aulestia FJ, Gallego-Sandin S, Garcia-Sancho J, Alonso MT. Proc Natl Acad Sci U S A. 2014 Feb 18;111(7):2584-9. doi: 10.1073/pnas.1316539111. Epub 2014 Feb 5. PubMed 24501126.
Backbone
  Vector backbone: pcDNA3
  Vector type: Mammalian Expression
Growth in bacteria
  Bacterial resistance: Ampicillin, 100 μg/mL
  Growth temperature: 37°C
  Growth strain: DH5alpha
  Copy number: High Copy
Gene/Insert
  Gene/Insert name: cytGAP
  Species: Synthetic
  Promoter: CMV
  Tag / fusion protein: luciferase (N terminal on insert)
  Cloning method: Restriction Enzyme; 5′ cloning site unknown (unknown if destroyed); 3′ cloning site unknown (unknown if destroyed)
  Sequencing primers: 5′ CMV-F; 3′ BGH-rev
Terms and licenses: Academic/Nonprofit Terms; Industry Terms: Not Available to Industry
Depositor comments: GAP is a fusion of two Aequorea victoria proteins, GFP and apo-aequorin, with a linker in between. The excitation spectrum of GAP maintained the two peaks of wtGFP, at 403 and 470 nm, and it was sensitive to Ca2+.
How to cite: pcDNA3.cytGAP was a gift from Teresa Alonso (Addgene plasmid # 78734 ; http://n2t.net/addgene:78734 ; RRID:Addgene_78734)
