>Addgene plasmid #78734 | pcDNA3.cytGAP | addgene partial sequence | sequence record 153384 | CMV-F 5'-CGCAAATGGGCGGTAGGCGTG-3'
ACTAGAGAACCCACTGCTTACTGGCTTATCGAAATTAATACGACTCACTATAGGGAGACCCAAGCTCCAA
AGCTTGGCATTCCGGTACTGTTGGTAAAATGGAAGACGCCAAAAACATAAAGAAAGGCCCGGCGCCATTC
TATCCTCTAGAGGATGGAACCGCTGGAGAGCAACTGCATAAGGCTATGAAGAGATACGCCCTGGTTCCTG
GAACAATTGCTTTTACAGATGCACATATCGAGGTGAACATCACGTACGCGGAATACTTCGAAATGTCCGT
TCGGTTGGCAGAAGCTATGAAACGATATGGGCTGAATACAAATCACAGAATCGTCGTATGCAGTGAAAAC
TCTCTTCAATTCTTTATGCCGGTGTTGGGCGCGTTATTTATCGGAGTTGCAGTTGCGCCCGCGAACGACA
TTTATAATGAACGTGAATTGCTCAACAGTATGAACATTTCGCAGCCTACCGTAGTGTTTGTTTCCAAAAA
GGGGTTGCAAAAAATTTTGAACGTGCAAAAAAAATTACCAATAATCCAGAAAATTATTATCATGGATTCT
AAAACGGATTACCAGGGATTTCAGTCGATGTACACGTTCGTCACATCTCATCTACCTCCCGGTTTTAATG
AATACGATTTTGTACCAGAGTCCTTTGATCGTGACAAAACAATTGCACTGATAATGAATTCCTCTGGATC
TACTGGGTTACCTAAGGGTGTGGCCCTTCCGCATAGAACTGCCTGCGTCAGATTCTCGCATGCCAGAGAT
CCTATTTTTGGCAATCAAATCATTCCGGATACTGCGATTTTAAGTGTTGTTCCATTCCATCACGGTTTTG
GAATGTTTACTACACTCGGATATTTGATATGTGGATTTCGAGTCGTCTTAATGTATAGATTTGAAGAAGA
GCTGTTTTTACGATCCCTTCAGGATTACAAAATTCAA
