>Addgene plasmid #78734 | pcDNA3.cytGAP | addgene partial sequence | sequence record 153385 | BGH-rev 5'-TAGAAGGCACAGTCGAGG-3'
AATAGGGCCCTCTAGATGCATGCTCGAGCGGCCGCCAGTGTGATGGATATCTGCAGAATTCTTAGGGGAC
AGCTCCACCGTAGAGCTTTTCGCAAGCAGGATCCATGGTGTACCAAAATCCTAAATGTTGTCTTGTCATC
TCATCAACATCGAGTTGTCCACTTTCATCAATATCGCACACTCTGAATGTTTCCTCGCAATCTTCTGATG
ATTGGATGATACCAGCAGCTTTGGTGTATGCTTTCCATTCATCCAGTGTAATGGCTCCATTTTGATCTTT
GTCAACGATATCAAACAAAGCATCACCCCATATACGGATGAGCGTTGGTTCGTTTTTGGCGTATTTCTCC
AATTCATCAGTAGCCAATTTTTTCCATCCTTCAATATATGCAGGCCAATCAGTTTCCACACCATATTTCA
TTCCAGCTCCTCCGAAGAAGGCTTCTACAGCATCTTTGTGTCGTTTGGCTTGCTCAGGTGTTGCTCCAAG
GTTATTGATGACAATATCAGATGCCTTGTAGACCATCTCGTCAAGAGAGATTTTTCCATTGTGGTTGACA
TCAAGGAAATTGAACATATGCTTGTGTCGTCCAATCCATCTTGGGTTGTCGAAGTCTGATGTAAGTTTAC
CGGTACCCGCGGTCGGTGCAGTGGTCGGCGTGGTTGCTGGGGTCGCTGTACCCGGTTTGTAGAGCTCATC
CATGCCATGTGTAATCCCAGCAGCAGTTACAAACTCAAGAAGGACCATGTGGTCACGCTTTTCGTTGGGA
TCTTTCGAAAGGGCAGATTGTGTCGACAGGTAATGGTTGTCTGGTAAAAGGACAGGGCCATCGCCAATTG
GAGTATTTTGTTGATAATGGTCTGCTAGTTGAA
